Addgene plasmid #64002: pST50Trc4-HPCHISNDHFR
Purpose: (Empty Backbone) Position 4 transfer plasmid for pST44 polycistronic plasmid suite; N-term cleavable double tag; contains DHFR gene in BamHI-NgoMIV cassette as positive control
Depositing lab: Song Tan. Depositing organization: Pennsylvania State University. Publication: The pST44 polycistronic expression system for producing protein complexes in Escherichia coli. Tan S, Kern RC, Selleck W. Protein Expr Purif. 2005 Apr;40(2):385-95. 10.1016/j.pep.2004.12.002 PubMed 15766881.
Backbone
  Vector backbone: pST50Trc
  Vector type: Bacterial Expression
  Tag / fusion protein: 6xHis & Protein C (HPC); TEV cleavable (N terminal on backbone)
Growth in bacteria
  Bacterial resistance: Ampicillin, 100 μg/mL
  Growth temperature: 37°C
  Growth strain: DH5alpha
  Copy number: Unknown
Gene/Insert
  Gene/Insert name: None
  Tag / fusion protein: 6xHis & Protein C (HPC); TEV cleavable (N terminal on backbone)
Terms and licenses: Academic/Nonprofit Terms; Industry Terms: Not Available to Industry
Depositor comments: Replace DHFR with GOI using BamHI/NgoMIV; Clone out cassette using BspEI/MluI
How to cite: pST50Trc4-HPCHISNDHFR was a gift from Song Tan (Addgene plasmid # 64002 ; http://n2t.net/addgene:64002 ; RRID:Addgene_64002)
