[The description below was written by a language model from this plasmid's Addgene catalogue record and pLannotate feature annotations shown in this document.]
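Description:
pST50Trc4-HPCHISNDHFR is a 3,352-nt bacterial expression plasmid built on the pST50Trc backbone. It serves as the position 4 transfer plasmid of the pST44 polycistronic suite, a system for co-expressing the subunits of protein complexes in Escherichia coli. It is catalogued as an empty backbone. Replication relies on a ColE1/pMB1-type origin accompanied by the pBR322 bom region and the rop gene, which normally moderates copy number, although the record lists copy number as unknown. Selection is by ampicillin through the bla beta-lactamase gene with its own promoter, followed by an fd phage terminator.

The expression unit runs from a T7 promoter and the efficient T7 gene 10 ribosome binding site to a T7 terminator. Its open reading frame begins with an N-terminal double affinity tag, Protein C epitope plus 6xHis, followed by a TEV protease site so that the tag can be removed after purification. The automated annotation detects only fragments here (labelled capTEV, 9xHis and TEV site), and these correspond to the histidine and TEV portions of the tag; the Protein C epitope itself is not annotated. The short SET1 fragment called just upstream of the terminator is probably residual T7 gene 10-derived sequence rather than a functional solubility tag.

E. coli folA, encoding dihydrofolate reductase, sits downstream of the tag in a BamHI-NgoMIV cassette as a positive control for expression. In use, DHFR is replaced with a gene of interest through those two sites. The resulting translation cassette is then excised with BspEI and MluI for transfer into the fourth position of a pST44 polycistronic vector, where it is expressed alongside other subunits with this one carrying the cleavable purification tag.
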