Features (pLannotate 1.2.2; 15 found; start..end, strand, type, name):
     27..45      +  promoter       T7 promoter: promoter for bacteriophage T7 RNA polymerase
     83..105     +  RBS            RBS: efficient ribosome binding site from bacteriophage T7 gene 10 (Olins and Rangwala, 1989)
    164..180     +  CDS            capTEV™ (fragment): composite tag for in vivo biotinylation, TEV protease cleavage, and 6xHis tagging
    193..209     -  CDS            9xHis (fragment): 9xHis affinity tag
    209..227     +  CDS            TEV site (fragment): tobacco etch virus (TEV) protease recognition and cleavage site
    233..706     +  CDS            folA: DYR_ECOLI - Also known as tmrA. Experimental evidence at protein level: Swiss-Prot protein existence level 1. Key enzyme in folate metabolism. Catalyzes an essential reaction for de novo glycine and purine synthesis, and for DNA precursor synthesis. From Escherichia coli (strain K12).
    741..790     +  CDS            SET1 (fragment): solubility-enhancement tag derived from T7 phage gene 10B
    798..845     +  terminator     T7 terminator: transcription terminator for bacteriophage T7 RNA polymerase
    910..1001    +  promoter       AmpR promoter: bla
   1002..1859    +  CDS            bla: BLAT_ECOLX - Experimental evidence at protein level: Swiss-Prot protein existence level 1. TEM-type are the most prevalent beta-lactamases in enterobacteria; they hydrolyze the beta-lactam bond in susceptible beta-lactam antibiotics, thus conferring resistance to penicillins and cephalosporins. TEM-3 and TEM-4 are capable of hydrolyzing cefotaxime and ceftazidime. TEM-5 is capable of hydrolyzing ceftazidime. TEM-6 is capable of hydrolyzing ceftazidime and aztreonam. TEM-8/CAZ-2, TEM- 16/CAZ-7 and TEM-24/CAZ-6 are markedly active against ceftazidime. IRT- 4 shows resistance to beta-lactamase in
   1866..1905    +  terminator     fd terminator: central terminator from bacteriophage fd (Otsuka and Kunisawa, 1982)
   1936..2524    +  rep_origin     ori: high-copy-number ColE1/pMB1/pBR322/pUC origin of replication
   2710..2849    -  misc_feature   bom: basis of mobility region from pBR322
   2951..3142    -  CDS            rop: Rop protein, which maintains plasmids at low copy number; rop
   3182..3292    +  CDS            mbeC (fragment): MBEC_ECOLX - Experimental evidence at protein level: Swiss-Prot protein existence level 1. Required for efficient mobilization of ColE1 plasmid and is thus essential to promote the specific transfer of the plasmid during conjugation. Probably functions by inducing DNA bending, helping the MbeA relaxase to melt the DNA around the nic site and cleave the phosphodiester bond. Binds specifically double-stranded DNA (dsDNA) containing the ColE1 oriT but does not recognize the inverted repeat (IR). From Escherichia coli.
>Addgene plasmid #64002 | pST50Trc4-HPCHISNDHFR | addgene full sequence | sequence record 177559 | Full Sequence
GGCACCATGCATCGATCCCGCGAAATTAATACGACTCACTATAGGGAGACCACAACGGTTTCCCTCCGGC
TCCGGAAATAATTTTGTTTAACTTTAAGAAGGAGATATACATATGTCTGAAGATCAGGTAGATCCACGTT
TAATCGACGGTAAAGGATCTAGCCATCATCATCATCATCACAGCAGCGGATCTGGTGGTGGTGGTGGTGA
AAACCTGTACTTCCAGGGATCCATCAGTCTGATTGCGGCGCTAGCGGTAGATCGCGTTATCGGCATGGAA
AACGCCATGCCATGGAACCTGCCTGCCGATCTCGCCTGGTTTAAACGCAACACCTTAAATAAACCCGTGA
TTATGGGGCGCCATACCTGGGAATCAATCGGTAGGCCTTTGCCCGGCCGCAAAAATATTATCCTCAGCAG
TCAACCCGGGACCGATGATCGGGTTACCTGGGTTAAATCGGTCGACGAAGCCATCGCGGCGTGTGGTGAC
GTACCAGAAATCATGGTGATTGGCGGCGGACGCGTTTATGAACAGTTCTTGCCAAAAGCGCAAAAACTGT
ATCTGACGCATATCGATGCAGAAGTGGAAGGCGACACCCATTTTCCGGATTACGAGCCGGATGACTGGGA
ATCGGTATTCAGCGAATTCCACGATGCTGATGCGCAGAACTCGCATAGCTATTGTTTCGAAATCCTCGAG
CGTCGTGCCGGCTAATGTACAACGCGTGCGCGCTGATCCGGCTGCTAACAAAGCCCGAAAGGAAGCTGAG
TTGGCTGCTGCCACCGCTGAGCAATAACTAGCATAACCCCTTGGGGCCTCTAAACGGGTCTTGAGGGGTT
TTTTGCTGAAAGGAGGAACTATATCGGGATTAGCCCGCCTAATGAGCGGGCTTTTTTTTAATTCCCCTAT
TTGTTTATTTTTCTAAATACATTCAAATATGTATCCGCTCATGAGACAATAACCCTGATAAATGCTTCAA
TAATATTGAAAAAGGAAGAGTATGAGTATTCAACATTTCCGTGTCGCCCTTATTCCCTTTTTTGCGGCAT
TTTGCCTTCCTGTTTTTGCTCACCCAGAAACGCTCGTGAAAGTAAAAGACGCAGAGGACCAATTGGGGGC
ACGAGTGGGATACATAGAACTGGACTTGAATAGCGGTAAAATCCTTGAGAGTTTTCGCCCTGAAGAGCGT
TTTCCAATGATGAGCACTTTCAAAGTTCTGCTATGTGGAGCAGTATTATCCCGTGTAGATGCGGGGCAAG
AGCAACTCGGACGACGAATACACTATTCGCAGAATGACTTGGTTGAATACTCCCCAGTGACAGAAAAGCA
CCTTACGGACGGAATGACGGTAAGAGAATTATGTAGTGCCGCCATAACGATGAGTGATAACACTGCGGCG
AACTTACTTCTGACAACCATCGGTGGACCGAAGGAATTAACCGCTTTTTTGCACAATATGGGAGACCATG
TAACTCGCCTTGACCGTTGGGAACCAGAACTGAATGAAGCCATACCAAACGACGAGCGAGACACCACAAT
GCCTGCGGCAATGGCAACAACATTACGCAAACTATTAACTGGCGAACTACTTACTCTGGCTTCACGGCAA
CAATTAATAGACTGGCTTGAAGCGGATAAAGTTGCAGGACCACTACTGCGTTCGGCACTTCCTGCTGGCT
GGTTTATTGCTGATAAATCTGGGGCAGGAGAGCGTGGTTCACGGGGTATCATTGCCGCACTTGGACCAGA
TGGTAAGCCTTCCCGTATCGTAGTTATCTACACGACGGGTAGTCAGGCAACTATGGACGAACGAAATAGA
CAGATTGCTGAAATAGGGGCTTCACTGATTAAGCATTGGTAAACCGATACAATTAAAGGCTCCTTTTGGA
GCCTTTTTTTTTGGACGGACCGGTAGAAAAGATCAAAGGATCTTCTTGAGATCCTTTTTTTCTGCGCGTA
ATCTGCTGCTTGCAAACAAAAAAACCACCGCTACCAGCGGTGGTTTGTTTGCCGGATCAAGAGCTACCAA
CTCTTTTTCCGAAGGTAACTGGCTTCAGCAGAGCGCAGATACCAAATACTGTCCTTCTAGTGTAGCCGTA
GTTAGGCCACCACTTCAAGAACTCTGTAGCACCGCCTACATACCTCGCTCTGCTAATCCTGTTACCAGTG
GCTGCTGCCAGTGGCGATAAGTCGTGTCTTACCGGGTTGGACTCAAGACGATAGTTACCGGATAAGGCGC
AGCGGTCGGGCTGAACGGGGGGTTCGTGCACACAGCCCAGCTTGGAGCGAACGACCTACACCGAACTGAG
ATACCTACAGCGTGAGCTATGAGAAAGCGCCACGCTTCCCGAAGGGAGAAAGGCGGACAGGTATCCGGTA
AGCGGCAGGGTCGGAACAGGAGAGCGCACGAGGGAGCTTCCAGGGGGAAACGCCTGGTATCTTTATAGTC
CTGTCGGGTTTCGCCACCTCTGACTTGAGCGTCGATTTTTGTGATGCTCGTCAGGGGGGCGGAGCCTATG
GAAAAACGCCAGCAACGCGGCCTTTTTACGGTTCCTGGCCTTTTGCTGGCCTTTTGCTCACATGTTCTTT
CCTGCGTTATCCCCTGATTCTGTGGATAACCGTATTACCGCCTTTGAGTGAGCTGATACCGCTCGCCGCA
GCCGAACGACCGAGCGCAGCGAGTCAGTGAGCGAGGAAGCGGAAGAGCGCCTGATGCGGTATTTTCTCCT
TACGCATCTGTGCGGTATTTCACACCGCAATGGTGCACTCTCAGTACAATCTGCTCTGATGCCGCATAGT
TAAGCCAGTATACACTCCGCTATCGCTACGTGACTGGGTCATGGCTGCGCCCCGACACCCGCCAACACCC
GCTGACGCGCCCTGACGGGCTTGTCTGCTCCCGGCATCCGCTTACAGACAAGCTGTGACCGTCTCCGGGA
GCTGCATGTGTCAGAGGTTTTCACCGTCATCACCGAAACGCGCGAGGCAGCTGCGGTAAAGCTCATCAGC
GTGGTCGTGAAGCGATTCACAGATGTCTGCCTGTTCATCCGCGTCCAGCTCGTTGAGTTTCTCCAGAAGC
GTTAATGTCTGGCTTCTGATAAAGCGGGCCATGTTAAGGGCGGTTTTTTCCTGTTTGGTCACTGATGCCT
CCGTGTAAGGGGGATTTCTGTTCATGGGGTAATGATACCGATGAAACGAGAGAGGATGCTCACGATACGG
GTTACTGATGATGAACATGCCCGGTTACTGGAACGTTGTGAGGGTAAACAACTGGCGGTATGGATGCGGC
GGGACCAGAGAAAAATCACTCAGGGTCAATGCCAGCGCTTCGTTAATACAGATGTAGGTGTT
