>Addgene plasmid #64002 | pST50Trc4-HPCHISNDHFR | addgene partial sequence | sequence record 177557 | T7term 5'-GCTAGTTATTGCTCAGCGG-3'
GCGTCCGCCGCCAATCACCATGATTTCTGGTACGTCACCACACGCCGCGATGGCTTCGTCGACCGATTTA
ACCCAGGTAACCCGATCATCGGTCCCGGGTTGACTGCTGAGGATAATATTTTTGCGGCCGGGCAAAGGCC
TACCGATTGATTCCCAGGTATGGCGCCCCATAATCACGGGTTTATTTAAGGTGTTGCGTTTAAACCAGGC
GAGATCGGCAGGCAGGTTCCATGGCATGGCGTTTTCCATGCCGATAACGCGATCTACCGCTAGCGCCGCA
ATCAGACTGATGGATCCCTGGAAGTACAGGTTTTCACCACCACCACCACCAGATCCGCTGCTGTGATGAT
GATGATGATGGCTAGATCCTTTACCGTCGATTAAACGTGGATCTACCTGATCTTCAGACATATGTATATC
TCCTTCTTAAAGTTAAACAAAATTATTTCCGGAGCCGGAGGGAAACCGTTGTGGTCTCCCTATAGTGAGT
CGTATTAATTTCGCGGGATCGATGCATGGTGCCAACACCTACATCTGTATTAACGAAGCGCTGGCATTGA
CCCTGAGTGATTTTTCTCTGGTCCCGCCGCATCCATACCGCCAGTTGTTTACCCTCACAACGTTCCAGTA
ACCGGGG
